Addgene plasmid #124605: pSCM001
Purpose: Expresses mCherry-pHluorin fusion protein in E. coli, a fluorescent reporter for cytoplasmic pH
Depositing lab: David Summers. Depositing organization: University of Cambridge. Publication: Indole Pulse Signalling Regulates the Cytoplasmic pH of E. coli in a Memory-Like Manner. Zarkan A, Cano-Muniz S, Zhu J, Al Nahas K, Cama J, Keyser UF, Summers DK. Sci Rep. 2019 Mar 7;9(1):3868. doi: 10.1038/s41598-019-40560-3. PubMed 30846797.
Backbone
  Vector backbone: pBAD TOPO
  Backbone manufacturer: Invitrogen
  Backbone size w/o insert (bp): 4127
  Total vector size (bp): 5433
  Vector type: Bacterial Expression
Growth in bacteria
  Bacterial resistance: Ampicillin, 100 μg/mL
  Growth temperature: 37°C
  Growth strain: DH5alpha
  Copy number: Unknown
Gene/Insert
  Gene/Insert name: mCherry-pHluorin (alt name: mCherry-Super Ecliptic pHluorin)
  Species: E. coli
  Insert size (bp): 1440
  Promoter: pDAB
  Tag / fusion protein: mCherry-(Gly-Gly-Ser)x2-pHluorin translational fusion protein
  Cloning method: Gibson Cloning
  Sequencing primers: 5′ ACATGGCATGGATGAACTATACAAATGAAAACGGTCTCCAGCTTGGCT; 3′ TCGCCATGTTGTCTTCTTCGCCTTTTGAAACCATGGTATGTATATCTCCTTCTTAAAGTTAAACA
Terms and licenses: Academic/Nonprofit Terms; Industry Terms: Not Available to Industry
How to cite: pSCM001 was a gift from David Summers (Addgene plasmid # 124605 ; http://n2t.net/addgene:124605 ; RRID:Addgene_124605)
