[The description below was written by a language model from this plasmid's Addgene catalogue record and pLannotate feature annotations shown in this document.]
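Description:
pSCM001 is a bacterial expression plasmid built on the Invitrogen pBAD TOPO backbone that produces an mCherry-pHluorin fusion protein in E. coli as a fluorescent reporter of cytoplasmic pH. It is about 5.4 kb in total. It replicates from a ColE1/pMB1-type origin, accompanied by the pBR322 bom region and only a remnant of the rop gene, and is selected with ampicillin through the β-lactamase (AmpR) gene under its own promoter. The catalogue lists the copy number as unknown.

The roughly 1.4 kb insert, assembled by Gibson cloning, encodes mCherry joined through a (Gly-Gly-Ser)x2 linker to superecliptic pHluorin as a single translational fusion. The catalogue gives the promoter as "pDAB", but the feature table shows the araBAD promoter with the divergently transcribed araC regulator gene, so the entry most likely refers to pBAD and expression should be inducible with L-arabinose. A ribosome binding site from phage T7 gene 10 sits just upstream of the mCherry start. The rrnB T1 and T2 terminators, along with an adjacent 5S rRNA segment, follow the fusion across the plasmid's numbering origin. The pHluorin annotation is flagged as a fragment, which may simply reflect an incomplete match to the reference entry.

The two fluorophores work as a ratiometric pair. Superecliptic pHluorin is a GFP variant that fluoresces strongly at neutral pH and dims under acidic conditions. mCherry has low acid sensitivity and serves as an internal reference for expression level. The green-to-red ratio therefore reports intracellular pH in living cells, and the associated publication applied this to the effect of indole signalling on E. coli cytoplasmic pH.
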