Features (pLannotate 1.2.2; 13 found; start..end, strand, type, name):
    100..215     +  ncRNA          5S rRNA: Accession: RF00001 - 5S ribosomal RNA
    219..305     +  terminator     rrnB T1 terminator: Escherichia coli rrnB; transcription terminator T1 from the E. coli rrnB gene
    397..424     +  terminator     rrnB T2 terminator: transcription terminator T2 from the E. coli rrnB gene
    443..534     +  promoter       AmpR promoter: bla
    535..1395    +  CDS            AmpR: β-lactamase; bla; confers resistance to ampicillin, carbenicillin, and related antibiotics
   1566..2154    +  rep_origin     ori: high-copy-number ColE1/pMB1/pBR322/pUC origin of replication
   2340..2480    -  misc_feature   bom: basis of mobility region from pBR322
   2582..2622    -  CDS            rop (fragment): Rop protein, which maintains plasmids at low copy number; rop
   2744..3622    -  CDS            araC: L-arabinose regulatory protein; araC
   3649..3933    +  promoter       araBAD promoter: araBAD; promoter of the L-arabinose operon of E. coli; the araC regulatory gene is transcribed in the opposite direction (Guzman et al., 1995)
   3960..3982    +  RBS            RBS: efficient ribosome binding site from bacteriophage T7 gene 10 (Olins and Rangwala, 1989)
   3993..4697    +  CDS            mCherry: mCherry is a basic (constitutively fluorescent) red fluorescent protein published in 2004, derived from Discosoma sp.. It is reported to be a very rapidly-maturing monomer with low acid sensitivity.
   4719..5430    +  CDS            superecliptic pHluorin (fragment): pH-sensitive mutant of green fluorescent protein (Ng et al., 2002) excited strongly by blue light at neutral pH but minimally fluorescent at acidic pH
>Addgene plasmid #124605 | pSCM001 | addgene full sequence | sequence record 242761 | Addgene NGS Result
AAACGGTCTCCAGCTTGGCTGTTTTGGCGGATGAGAGAAGATTTTCAGCCTGATACAGATTAAATCAGAA
CGCAGAAGCGGTCTGATAAAACAGAATTTGCCTGGCGGCAGTAGCGCGGTGGTCCCACCTGACCCCATGC
CGAACTCAGAAGTGAAACGCCGTAGCGCCGATGGTAGTGTGGGGTCTCCCCATGCGAGAGTAGGGAACTG
CCAGGCATCAAATAAAACGAAAGGCTCAGTCGAAAGACTGGGCCTTTCGTTTTATCTGTTGTTTGTCGGT
GAACGCTCTCCTGAGTAGGACAAATCCGCCGGGAGCGGATTTGAACGTTGCGAAGCAACGGCCCGGAGGG
TGGCGGGCAGGACGCCCGCCATAAACTGCCAGGCATCAAATTAAGCAGAAGGCCATCCTGACGGATGGCC
TTTTTGCGTTTCTACAAACTCTTTTGTTTATTTTTCTAAATACATTCAAATATGTATCCGCTCATGAGAC
AATAACCCTGATAAATGCTTCAATAATATTGAAAAAGGAAGAGTATGAGTATTCAACATTTCCGTGTCGC
CCTTATTCCCTTTTTTGCGGCATTTTGCCTTCCTGTTTTTGCTCACCCAGAAACGCTGGTGAAAGTAAAA
GATGCTGAAGATCAGTTGGGTGCACGAGTGGGTTACATCGAACTGGATCTCAACAGCGGTAAGATCCTTG
AGAGTTTTCGCCCCGAAGAACGTTTTCCAATGATGAGCACTTTTAAAGTTCTGCTATGTGGCGCGGTATT
ATCCCGTGTTGACGCCGGGCAAGAGCAACTCGGTCGCCGCATACACTATTCTCAGAATGACTTGGTTGAG
TACTCACCAGTCACAGAAAAGCATCTTACGGATGGCATGACAGTAAGAGAATTATGCAGTGCTGCCATAA
CCATGAGTGATAACACTGCGGCCAACTTACTTCTGACAACGATCGGAGGACCGAAGGAGCTAACCGCTTT
TTTGCACAACATGGGGGATCATGTAACTCGCCTTGATCGTTGGGAACCGGAGCTGAATGAAGCCATACCA
AACGACGAGCGTGACACCACGATGCCTGTAGCAATGGCAACAACGTTGCGCAAACTATTAACTGGCGAAC
TACTTACTCTAGCTTCCCGGCAACAATTAATAGACTGGATGGAGGCGGATAAAGTTGCAGGACCACTTCT
GCGCTCGGCCCTTCCGGCTGGCTGGTTTATTGCTGATAAATCTGGAGCCGGTGAGCGTGGGTCTCGCGGT
ATCATTGCAGCACTGGGGCCAGATGGTAAGCCCTCCCGTATCGTAGTTATCTACACGACGGGGAGTCAGG
CAACTATGGATGAACGAAATAGACAGATCGCTGAGATAGGTGCCTCACTGATTAAGCATTGGTAACTGTC
AGACCAAGTTTACTCATATATACTTTAGATTGATTTAAAACTTCATTTTTAATTTAAAAGGATCTAGGTG
AAGATCCTTTTTGATAATCTCATGACCAAAATCCCTTAACGTGAGTTTTCGTTCCACTGAGCGTCAGACC
CCGTAGAAAAGATCAAAGGATCTTCTTGAGATCCTTTTTTTCTGCGCGTAATCTGCTGCTTGCAAACAAA
AAAACCACCGCTACCAGCGGTGGTTTGTTTGCCGGATCAAGAGCTACCAACTCTTTTTCCGAAGGTAACT
GGCTTCAGCAGAGCGCAGATACCAAATACTGTCCTTCTAGTGTAGCCGTAGTTAGGCCACCACTTCAAGA
ACTCTGTAGCACCGCCTACATACCTCGCTCTGCTAATCCTGTTACCAGTGGCTGCTGCCAGTGGCGATAA
GTCGTGTCTTACCGGGTTGGACTCAAGACGATAGTTACCGGATAAGGCGCAGCGGTCGGGCTGAACGGGG
GGTTCGTGCACACAGCCCAGCTTGGAGCGAACGACCTACACCGAACTGAGATACCTACAGCGTGAGCTAT
GAGAAAGCGCCACGCTTCCCGAAGGGAGAAAGGCGGACAGGTATCCGGTAAGCGGCAGGGTCGGAACAGG
AGAGCGCACGAGGGAGCTTCCAGGGGGAAACGCCTGGTATCTTTATAGTCCTGTCGGGTTTCGCCACCTC
TGACTTGAGCGTCGATTTTTGTGATGCTCGTCAGGGGGGCGGAGCCTATGGAAAAACGCCAGCAACGCGG
CCTTTTTACGGTTCCTGGCCTTTTGCTGGCCTTTTGCTCACATGTTCTTTCCTGCGTTATCCCCTGATTC
TGTGGATAACCGTATTACCGCCTTTGAGTGAGCTGATACCGCTCGCCGCAGCCGAACGACCGAGCGCAGC
GAGTCAGTGAGCGAGGAAGCGGAAGAGCGCCTGATGCGGTATTTTCTCCTTACGCATCTGTGCGGTATTT
CACACCGCATATGGTGCACTCTCAGTACAATCTGCTCTGATGCCGCATAGTTAAGCCAGTATACACTCCG
CTATCGCTACGTGACTGGGTCATGGCTGCGCCCCGACACCCGCCAACACCCGCTGACGCGCCCTGACGGG
CTTGTCTGCTCCCGGCATCCGCTTACAGACAAGCTGTGACCGTCTCCGGGAGCTGCATGTGTCAGAGGTT
TTCACCGTCATCACCGAAACGCGCGAGGCAGCAGATCAATTCGCGCGCGAAGGCGAAGCGGCATGCATAA
TGTGCCTGTCAAATGGACGAAGCAGGGATTCTGCAAACCCTATGCTACTCCGTCAAGCCGTCAATTGTCT
GATTCGTTACCAATTATGACAACTTGACGGCTACATCATTCACTTTTTCTTCACAACCGGCACGGAACTC
GCTCGGGCTGGCCCCGGTGCATTTTTTAAATACCCGCGAGAAATAGAGTTGATCGTCAAAACCAACATTG
CGACCGACGGTGGCGATAGGCATCCGGGTGGTGCTCAAAAGCAGCTTCGCCTGGCTGATACGTTGGTCCT
CGCGCCAGCTTAAGACGCTAATCCCTAACTGCTGGCGGAAAAGATGTGACAGACGCGACGGCGACAAGCA
AACATGCTGTGCGACGCTGGCGATATCAAAATTGCTGTCTGCCAGGTGATCGCTGATGTACTGACAAGCC
TCGCGTACCCGATTATCCGTCGGTGGATGGAGCGACTCGTTAATCGCTTCCATGCGCCGCAGTAACAATT
GCTCAAGCAGATTTATCGCCAGCAGCTCCGAATAGCGCCCTTCCCCTTGCCCGGCGTTAATGATTTGCCC
AAACAGGTCGCTGAAATGCGGCTGGTGCGCTTCATCCGGGCGAAAGAACCCCGTATTGGCAAATATTGAC
GGCCAGTTAAGCCATTCATGCCAGTAGGCGCGCGGACGAAAGTAAACCCACTGGTGATACCATTCGCGAG
CCTCCGGATGACGACCGTAGTGATGAATCTCTCCTGGCGGGAACAGCAAAATATCACCCGGTCGGCAAAC
AAATTCTCGTCCCTGATTTTTCACCACCCCCTGACCGCGAATGGTGAGATTGAGAATATAACCTTTCATT
CCCAGCGGTCGGTCGATAAAAAAATCGAGATAACCGTTGGCCTCAATCGGCGTTAAACCCGCCACCAGAT
GGGCATTAAACGAGTATCCCGGCAGCAGGGGATCATTTTGCGCTTCAGCCATACTTTTCATACTCCCGCC
ATTCAGAGAAGAAACCAATTGTCCATATTGCATCAGACATTGCCGTCACTGCGTCTTTTACTGGCTCTTC
TCGCTAACCAAACCGGTAACCCCGCTTATTAAAAGCATTCTGTAACAAAGCGGGACCAAAGCCATGACAA
AAACGCGTAACAAAAGTGTCTATAATCACGGCAGAAAAGTCCACATTGATTATTTGCACGGCGTCACACT
TTGCTATGCCATAGCATTTTTATCCATAAGATTAGCGGATCCTACCTGACGCTTTTTATCGCAACTCTCT
ACTGTTTCTCCATACCCGTTTTTTTGGGCTAGAAATAATTTTGTTTAACTTTAAGAAGGAGATATACATA
CCATGGTTTCAAAAGGCGAAGAAGACAACATGGCGATTATCAAGGAGTTCATGCGCTTCAAGGTGCACAT
GGAGGGCTCCGTGAACGGCCACGAGTTCGAGATCGAGGGCGAGGGCGAGGGCCGCCCCTACGAGGGCACC
CAGACCGCCAAGCTGAAGGTGACCAAGGGTGGCCCCCTGCCCTTCGCCTGGGACATCCTGTCCCCTCAGT
TCATGTACGGCTCCAAGGCCTACGTGAAGCACCCCGCCGACATCCCCGACTACTTGAAGCTGTCCTTCCC
CGAGGGCTTCAAGTGGGAGCGCGTGATGAACTTCGAGGACGGCGGCGTGGTGACCGTGACCCAGGACTCC
TCCCTGCAGGACGGCGAGTTCATCTACAAGGTGAAGCTGCGCGGCACCAACTTCCCCTCCGACGGCCCCG
TAATGCAGAAGAAGACCATGGGCTGGGAGGCCTCCTCCGAGCGGATGTACCCCGAGGACGGCGCCCTGAA
GGGCGAGATCAAGCAGAGGCTGAAGCTGAAGGACGGCGGCCACTACGACGCTGAGGTCAAGACCACCTAC
AAGGCCAAGAAGCCCGTGCAGCTGCCCGGCGCCTACAACGTCAACATCAAGTTGGACATCACCTCCCACA
ACGAGGACTACACCATCGTGGAACAGTACGAACGCGCCGAGGGCCGCCACTCTACCGGCGGTATGGATGA
ACTGTACGGCGGCTCTGGCGGCTCTATAAGTAAAGGAGAAGAACTTTTCACTGGAGTTGTCCCAATTCTT
GTTGAATTAGATGGTGATGTTAATGGGCACAAATTTTCTGTCAGTGGAGAGGGTGAAGGTGATGCAACAT
ACGGAAAACTTACCCTTAAATTTATTTGCACTACTGGAAAACTACCTGTTCCTTGGCCAACACTTGTCAC
TACTTTAACTTATGGTGTTCAATGCTTTTCAAGATACCCAGATCATATGAAACGGCATGACTTTTTCAAG
AGTGCCATGCCCGAAGGTTATGTACAGGAAAGAACTATATTTTTCAAAGATGACGGGAACTACAAGACAC
GTGCTGAAGTCAAGTTTGAAGGTGATACCCTTGTTAATAGAATCGAGTTAAAAGGTATTGATTTTAAAGA
AGATGGAAACATTCTTGGACACAAATTGGAATACAACTATAACGATCACCAGGTGTACATCATGGCAGAC
AAACAAAAGAATGGAATCAAAGCTAACTTCAAAATTAGACACAACATTGAAGATGGAGGCGTTCAACTAG
CAGACCATTATCAACAAAATACTCCAATTGGCGATGGGCCCGTCCTTTTACCAGACAACCATTACCTGTT
TACAACTTCTACTCTTTCGAAAGATCCCAACGAAAAGAGAGACCACATGGTCCTTCTTGAGTTTGTAACA
GCTGCTGGGATTACACATGGCATGGATGAACTATACAAATGA
